Addgene plasmid #27666: pBABEpuro U3-hTR-500
Depositing lab: Kathleen Collins. Depositing organization: University of California, Berkeley. Publication: Telomerase RNA level limits telomere maintenance in X-linked dyskeratosis congenita. Wong JM, Collins K. Genes Dev. 2006 Oct 15. 20(20):2848-58. 10.1101/gad.1476206 PubMed 17015423.
Backbone
  Vector backbone: pBABEpuro
  Backbone size w/o insert (bp): 5200
  Vector type: Mammalian Expression, Retroviral
  Selectable markers: Puromycin
Growth in bacteria
  Bacterial resistance: Ampicillin, 100 μg/mL
  Growth temperature: 37°C
  Growth strain: DH5alpha
  Copy number: Unknown
Gene/Insert
  Gene/Insert name: U3-hTR-500 (alt names: human telomerase RNA; TER; TERC)
  Species: H. sapiens (human)
  Insert size (bp): 1300
  Entrez Gene: TERC (a.k.a. DKCA1, PFBMFT2, SCARNA19, TER, TR, TRC3, hTR)
  Cloning method: Restriction Enzyme; 5′ cloning site NheI (destroyed during cloning); 3′ cloning site NheI (destroyed during cloning)
  Sequencing primers: 5′ n/a
Terms and licenses: Academic/Nonprofit Terms; Industry Terms: Not Available to Industry
Depositor comments: sequence is for the insert of human U3 snoRNA promoter driving expression of human telomerase RNA mature sequence (hTR) with 500 bp downstream genomic region included; see Fu and Collins (2003)
How to cite: pBABEpuro U3-hTR-500 was a gift from Kathleen Collins (Addgene plasmid # 27666)
