[The description below was written by a language model from this plasmid's Addgene catalogue record and the feature table of its GenBank file.]
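Description:
pBABEpuro U3-hTR-500 is a Moloney murine leukemia virus-based retroviral vector for stable expression of human telomerase RNA (hTR, encoded by TERC) in mammalian cells. The pBABEpuro backbone supplies two MMLV long terminal repeats, the Psi packaging signal and a truncated gag segment lacking its start codon. Together these allow the transcript spanning the LTRs to be packaged into virions when the viral proteins are provided in trans. An internal SV40 enhancer/early promoter, which includes the SV40 origin, drives puromycin N-acetyltransferase so that transduced cells can be selected with puromycin. In bacteria the plasmid is maintained through a high-copy ColE1/pUC-type origin and an ampicillin resistance gene.

According to the depositor, the roughly 1.3 kb insert consists of the human U3 snoRNA promoter driving the mature hTR sequence, followed by 500 bp of the downstream genomic region. It was cloned through NheI sites that were destroyed in the process. A snoRNA-type promoter and native 3' flanking sequence suit a non-coding RNA that must be processed rather than translated.

The insert itself is not annotated in the full-length feature table. It presumably lies in the unlabelled stretch between the puromycin marker and the 3' LTR, where the only annotations are pBluescript-type remnants (T7 promoter, M13 and SK primer sites), likely carried over from a cloning intermediate. The normal pBABE cloning region between gag and the SV40 promoter appears essentially empty. The second, partial record covers only this gag/SV40 junction of the backbone. The associated publication concerns telomerase RNA levels limiting telomere maintenance in X-linked dyskeratosis congenita, consistent with using the vector to raise hTR levels in cultured human cells.
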