LOCUS       Exported 6891 bp ds-DNA circular SYN 28-JUL-2021
DEFINITION  synthetic circular DNA
ACCESSION   .
VERSION     .
KEYWORDS    pBABEpuro U3-hTR-500
SOURCE      synthetic DNA construct
  ORGANISM  synthetic DNA construct
REFERENCE   1 (bases 1 to 6891)
  AUTHORS   Wong JM, Collins K
  TITLE     Telomerase RNA level limits telomere maintenance in X-linked
            dyskeratosis congenita.
  JOURNAL   Genes Dev. 2006 Oct 15. 20(20):2848-58.
  PUBMED    17015423
REFERENCE   2 (bases 1 to 6891)
  AUTHORS   .
  TITLE     Direct Submission
  JOURNAL   Exported Jul 28, 2021 from SnapGene Server 1.1.58
            http://www.snapgene.com
FEATURES             Location/Qualifiers
     source          1..6891
                     /organism="synthetic DNA construct"
                     /mol_type="other DNA"
     LTR             1..470
                     /note="long terminal repeat from Moloney murine leukemia
                     virus"
     misc_feature    535..734
                     /label=MMLV Psi
                     /note="packaging signal of Moloney murine leukemia virus
                     (MMLV)"
     CDS             935..1351
                     /label=gag (truncated)
                     /note="truncated Moloney murine leukemia virus (MMLV) gag
                     gene lacking the start codon"
     primer_bind     1281..1303
                     /label=pLXSN 5'
                     /note="Murine stem cell virus, forward primer. Also called
                     MSCV"
     primer_bind     1319..1335
                     /label=pBABE 5'
                     /note="Psi packaging signal, forward primer for pBABE
                     vectors"
     primer_bind     complement(1409..1429)
                     /label=pBABE 3'
                     /note="SV40 enhancer, reverse primer for pBABE vectors"
     promoter        1414..1743
                     /label=SV40 promoter
                     /note="SV40 enhancer and early promoter"
     rep_origin      1594..1729
                     /label=SV40 ori
                     /note="SV40 origin of replication"
     primer_bind     1656..1675
                     /label=SV40pro-F
                     /note="SV40 promoter/origin, forward primer"
     CDS             1753..2352
                     /codon_start=1
                     /gene="pac from Streptomyces alboniger"
                     /product="puromycin N-acetyltransferase"
                     /label=PuroR
                     /note="confers resistance to puromycin"
                     /translation="MTEYKPTVRLATRDDVPRAVRTLAAAFADYPATRHTVDPDRHIER
                     VTELQELFLTRVGLDIGKVWVADDGAAVAVWTTPESVEAGAVFAEIGPRMAELSGSRLA
                     AQQQMEGLLAPHRPKEPAWFLATVGVSPDHQGKGLGSAVVLPGVEAAERAGVPAFLETS
                     APRNLPFYERLGFTVTADVEVPEGPRTWCMTRKPGA"
     primer_bind     complement(1753..1772)
                     /label=Puro-R
                     /note="Puromycin resistance gene, reverse primer. Also
                     called puro-variant-R"
     primer_bind     2249..2269
                     /label=Puro-F
                     /note="Puromycin resistance gene, forward primer"
     primer_bind     complement(3825..3841)
                     /label=SK primer
                     /note="common sequencing primer, one of multiple similar
                     variants"
     primer_bind     complement(3825..3841)
                     /label=pBluescriptSK
                     /note="For pBluescript vector"
     primer_bind     complement(3873..3892)
                     /label=T7
                     /note="T7 promoter, forward primer"
     promoter        complement(3874..3892)
                     /label=T7 promoter
                     /note="promoter for bacteriophage T7 RNA polymerase"
     primer_bind     complement(3899..3916)
                     /label=M13 Forward
                     /note="In lacZ gene. Also called M13-F20 or M13 (-21)
                     Forward"
     primer_bind     complement(3899..3915)
                     /label=M13 fwd
                     /note="common sequencing primer, one of multiple similar
                     variants"
     primer_bind     complement(3908..3930)
                     /label=M13/pUC Forward
                     /note="In lacZ gene"
     primer_bind     complement(4144..4163)
                     /label=F1ori-R
                     /note="F1 origin, reverse primer"
     LTR             4378..4847
                     /note="long terminal repeat from Moloney murine leukemia
                     virus"
     primer_bind     complement(4977..4994)
                     /label=L4440
                     /note="L4440 vector, forward primer"
     rep_origin      complement(5148..5736)
                     /direction=LEFT
                     /label=ori
                     /note="high-copy-number ColE1/pMB1/pBR322/pUC origin of
                     replication"
     primer_bind     complement(5228..5247)
                     /label=pBR322ori-F
                     /note="pBR322 origin, forward primer"
     CDS             complement(5896..6756)
                     /codon_start=1
                     /gene="bla"
                     /product="beta-lactamase"
                     /label=AmpR
                     /note="confers resistance to ampicillin, carbenicillin, and
                     related antibiotics"
                     /translation="MSIQHFRVALIPFFAAFCLPVFAHPETLVKVKDAEDQLGARVGYI
                     ELDLNSGKILESFRPEERFPMMSTFKVLLCGAVLSRIDAGQEQLGRRIHYSQNDLVEYS
                     PVTEKHLTDGMTVRELCSAAITMSDNTAANLLLTTIGGPKELTAFLHNMGDHVTRLDRW
                     EPELNEAIPNDERDTTMPVAMATTLRKLLTGELLTLASRQQLIDWMEADKVAGPLLRSA
                     LPAGWFIADKSGAGERGSRGIIAALGPDGKPSRIVVIYTTGSQATMDERNRQIAEIGAS
                     LIKHW"
     primer_bind     6519..6538
                     /label=Amp-R
                     /note="Ampicillin resistance gene, reverse primer"
     promoter        complement(6757..6861)
                     /gene="bla"
                     /label=AmpR promoter
ORIGIN
        1 ctgaatatgg gccaaacagg atatctgtgg taagcagttc ctgccccggc tcagggccaa
       61 gaacagatgg aacagctgaa tatgggccaa acaggatatc tgtggtaagc agttcctgcc
      121 ccggctcagg gccaagaaca gatggtcccc agatgcggtc cagccctcag cagtttctag
      181 agaaccatca gatgtttcca gggtgcccca aggacctgaa atgaccctgt gccttatttg
      241 aactaaccaa tcagttcgct tctcgcttct gttcgcgcgc ttctgctccc cgagctcaat
      301 aaaagagccc acaacccctc actcggggcg ccagtcctcc gattgactga gtcgcccggg
      361 tacccgtgta tccaataaac cctcttgcag ttgcatccga cttgtggtct cgctgttcct
      421 tgggagggtc tcctctgagt gattgactac ccgtcagcgg gggtctttca tttgggggct
      481 cgtccgggat cgggagaccc ctgcccaggg accaccgacc caccaccggg aggcaagctg
      541 gccagcaact tatctgtgtc tgtccgattg tctagtgtct atgactgatt ttatgcgcct
      601 gcgtcggtac tagttagcta actagctctg tatctggcgg acccgtggtg gaactgacga
      661 gttctgaaca cccggccgca accctgggag acgtcccagg gactttgggg gccgtttttg
      721 tggcccgacc tgaggaaggg agtcgatgtg gaatccgacc ccgtcaggat atgtggttct
      781 ggtaggagac gagaacctaa aacagttccc gcctccgtct gaatttttgc tttcggtttg
      841 gaaccgaagc cgcgcgtctt gtctgctgca gcgctgcagc atcgttctgt gttgtctctg
      901 tctgactgtg tttctgtatt tgtctgaaaa ttagggccag actgttacca ctcccttaag
      961 tttgacctta ggtcactgga aagatgtcga gcggatcgct cacaaccagt cggtagatgt
     1021 caagaagaga cgttgggtta ccttctgctc tgcagaatgg ccaaccttta acgtcggatg
     1081 gccgcgagac ggcaccttta accgagacct catcacccag gttaagatca aggtcttttc
     1141 acctggcccg catggacacc cagaccaggt cccctacatc gtgacctggg aagccttggc
     1201 ttttgacccc cctccctggg tcaagccctt tgtacaccct aagcctccgc ctcctcttcc
     1261 tccatccgcc ccgtctctcc cccttgaacc tcctcgttcg accccgcctc gatcctccct
     1321 ttatccagcc ctcactcctt ctctaggcgc cggccggatc ccagtgtggt ggtacgtagg
     1381 aattcgccag cacagtggtc gaccctgtgg aatgtgtgtc agttagggtg tggaaagtcc
     1441 ccaggctccc cagcaggcag aagtatgcaa agcatgcatc tcaattagtc agcaaccagg
     1501 tgtggaaagt ccccaggctc cccagcaggc agaagtatgc aaagcatgca tctcaattag
     1561 tcagcaacca tagtcccgcc cctaactccg cccatcccgc ccctaactcc gcccagttcc
     1621 gcccattctc cgccccatgg ctgactaatt ttttttattt atgcagaggc cgaggccgcc
     1681 tcggcctctg agctattcca gaagtagtga ggaggctttt ttggaggcct aggcttttgc
     1741 aaaaagctta ccatgaccga gtacaagccc acggtgcgcc tcgccacccg cgacgacgtc
     1801 cccagggccg tacgcaccct cgccgccgcg ttcgccgact accccgccac gcgccacacc
     1861 gtcgatccgg accgccacat cgagcgggtc accgagctgc aagaactctt cctcacgcgc
     1921 gtcgggctcg acatcggcaa ggtgtgggtc gcggacgacg gcgccgcggt ggcggtctgg
     1981 accacgccgg agagcgtcga agcgggggcg gtgttcgccg agatcggccc gcgcatggcc
     2041 gagttgagcg gttcccggct ggccgcgcag caacagatgg aaggcctcct ggcgccgcac
     2101 cggcccaagg agcccgcgtg gttcctggcc accgtcggcg tctcgcccga ccaccagggc
     2161 aagggtctgg gcagcgccgt cgtgctcccc ggagtggagg cggccgagcg cgccggggtg
     2221 cccgccttcc tggagacctc cgcgccccgc aacctcccct tctacgagcg gctcggcttc
     2281 accgtcaccg ccgacgtcga ggtgcccgaa ggaccgcgca cctggtgcat gacccgcaag
     2341 cccggtgcct gacgcccgcc ccacgacccg cagcgcccga ccgaaaggag cgcacgaccc
     2401 catgcatcga taaaataaaa gattttattt agtctccaga aaaagggggg aatgaaagac
     2461 cccacctgta ggtttggcaa gctagacgga tcgggagatc ttcgcaaaac gctgggattc
     2521 ccggattaca ggcgggcgca ccacaccagg agcaaacact tccggtttta aaaattcagt
     2581 ttgtgattgg ctgtcattca gtattatgct aattaagcat gcccggtttt aaacctctta
     2641 aaacaacttt taaaattacc tttccaccta aaacgttaaa atttgtcaag tgataatatt
     2701 cgaaaagctg ttattgccaa actattttcc tatttgtttc ctaatggcat cggaactagc
     2761 gaaagtttct cgccatcagt taaaagtttg cggcagatgt agacctagca gaggtgtgcg
     2821 aggagaagct tgggttgcgg agggtgggcc tgggaggggt ggtggccatt ttttgtctaa
     2881 ccctaactga gaagggcgta ggcgccgtgc ttttgctccc cgcgcgctgt ttttctcgct
     2941 gactttcagc gggcggaaaa gcctcggcct gccgccttcc accgttcatt ctagagcaaa
     3001 caaaaaatgt cagctgctgg cccgttcgcc cctcccgggg acctgcggcg ggtcgcctgc
     3061 ccagcccccg aaccccgcct ggaggccgcg gtcggcccgg ggcttctccg gaggcaccca
     3121 ctgccaccgc gaagagttgg gctctgtcag ccgcgggtct ctcgggggcg agggcgaggt
     3181 tcaggccttt caggccgcag gaagaggaac ggagcgagtc cccgcgcgcg gcgcgattcc
     3241 ctgagctgtg ggacgtgcac ccaggactcg gctcacacat gcagttcgct ttcctgttgg
     3301 tggggggaac gccgatcgtg cgcatccgtc acccctcgcc ggcagtgggg gcttgtgaac
     3361 ccccaaacct gactgactgg gccagtgtgc tgcaaattgg caggagacgt gaaggcacct
     3421 ccaaagtcgg ccaaaatgaa tgggcagtga gccggggttg cctggagccg ttcctgcgtg
     3481 ggttctcccg tcttccgctt tttgttgcct tttatggttg tattacaact tagttcctgc
     3541 tctgcagatt ttgttgaggt ttttgcttct cccaaggtag atctcgacca gtcccctcaa
     3601 cggggtgtgg gagaacagtc attttttttt gagagatcat ttaacattta atgaatattt
     3661 aattagaaga tctaaatgaa cattggaaat tgtgttcctt taatggtcat cggtttatgc
     3721 cagaggttag aagtttcttt tttgaaaaat tagaccttgg cgatgacctt gagcagtagg
     3781 atataacccc cacaagcttg atatcgaatt cctgcagccc gggggatcca ctagttctag
     3841 agcggccgcc accgcggtgg agctccaatt cgccctatag tgagtcgtat tacaattcac
     3901 tggccgtcgt tttacaacgt cgtgactggg aaaaccctgg cgttacccaa cttaatcgcc
     3961 ttgcagcaca tccccctttc gccagctggc gtaatagcga agaggcccgc accgatcgcc
     4021 cttcccaaca gttgcgcagc ctgaatggcg aatgggnnnn nnnnnnnnnn nnnnnnnnnn
     4081 nnnnnnnnnn nnnnnnnnnn nnnnnnnnnn nnnnnnnnnn nnnnnnnnnn nnnnnnnnnn
     4141 nnnnnnnnnn nnnnnnnnnn nnnnnnnnnn nnnnnnnnnn cnnnnnnnnn nnnnnnnnnn
     4201 nnnnnnnnnn nnnnnnnnnn nnnnnnnnnn nnnnnnnnnn nnnnnnnnnn nnnnnnnnnn
     4261 nnnnnnnnnn nnagggtgat ggttcactag cttaagtaac gccattttgc aaggcatgga
     4321 aaaatacata actgagaata gagaagttca gatcaaggtc aggaacagat ggaacagctg
     4381 aatatgggcc aaacaggata tctgtggtaa gcagttcctg ccccggctca gggccaagaa
     4441 cagatggaac agctgaatat gggccaaaca ggatatctgt ggtaagcagt tcctgccccg
     4501 gctcagggcc aagaacagat ggtccccaga tgcggtccag ccctcagcag tttctagaga
     4561 accatcagat gtttccaggg tgccccaagg acctgaaatg accctgtgcc ttatttgaac
     4621 taaccaatca gttcgcttct cgcttctgtt cgcgcgcttc tgctccccga gctcaataaa
     4681 agagcccaca acccctcact cggggcgcca gtcctccgat tgactgagtc gcccgggtac
     4741 ccgtgtatcc aataaaccct cttgcagttg catccgactt gtggtctcgc tgttccttgg
     4801 gagggtctcc tctgagtgat tgactacccg tcagcggggg tctttcacat gcagcatgta
     4861 tcaaaattaa tttggttttt tttcttaagt atttacatta aatggccata gttgcattaa
     4921 tgaatcggcc aacgcgcggg gagaggcggt ttgcgtattg ggcgctcttc cgcttcctcg
     4981 ctcactgact cgctgcgctc ggtcgttcgg ctgcggcgag cggtatcagc tcactcaaag
     5041 gcggtaatac ggttatccac agaatcaggg gataacgcag gaaagaacat gtgagcaaaa
     5101 ggccagcaaa aggccaggaa ccgtaaaaag gccgcgttgc tggcgttttt ccataggctc
     5161 cgcccccctg acgagcatca caaaaatcga cgctcaagtc agaggtggcg aaacccgaca
     5221 ggactataaa gataccaggc gtttccccct ggaagctccc tcgtgcgctc tcctgttccg
     5281 accctgccgc ttaccggata cctgtccgcc tttctccctt cgggaagcgt ggcgctttct
     5341 catagctcac gctgtaggta tctcagttcg gtgtaggtcg ttcgctccaa gctgggctgt
     5401 gtgcacgaac cccccgttca gcccgaccgc tgcgccttat ccggtaacta tcgtcttgag
     5461 tccaacccgg taagacacga cttatcgcca ctggcagcag ccactggtaa caggattagc
     5521 agagcgaggt atgtaggcgg tgctacagag ttcttgaagt ggtggcctaa ctacggctac
     5581 actagaagaa cagtatttgg tatctgcgct ctgctgaagc cagttacctt cggaaaaaga
     5641 gttggtagct cttgatccgg caaacaaacc accgctggta gcggtggttt ttttgtttgc
     5701 aagcagcaga ttacgcgcag aaaaaaagga tctcaagaag atcctttgat cttttctacg
     5761 gggtctgacg ctcagtggaa cgaaaactca cgttaaggga ttttggtcat gagattatca
     5821 aaaaggatct tcacctagat ccttttgcgg ccgcaaatca atctaaagta tatatgagta
     5881 aacttggtct gacagttacc aatgcttaat cagtgaggca cctatctcag cgatctgtct
     5941 atttcgttca tccatagttg cctgactccc cgtcgtgtag ataactacga tacgggaggg
     6001 cttaccatct ggccccagtg ctgcaatgat accgcgagac ccacgctcac cggctccaga
     6061 tttatcagca ataaaccagc cagccggaag ggccgagcgc agaagtggtc ctgcaacttt
     6121 atccgcctcc atccagtcta ttaattgttg ccgggaagct agagtaagta gttcgccagt
     6181 taatagtttg cgcaacgttg ttgccattgc tacaggcatc gtggtgtcac gctcgtcgtt
     6241 tggtatggct tcattcagct ccggttccca acgatcaagg cgagttacat gatcccccat
     6301 gttgtgcaaa aaagcggtta gctccttcgg tcctccgatc gttgtcagaa gtaagttggc
     6361 cgcagtgtta tcactcatgg ttatggcagc actgcataat tctcttactg tcatgccatc
     6421 cgtaagatgc ttttctgtga ctggtgagta ctcaaccaag tcattctgag aatagtgtat
     6481 gcggcgaccg agttgctctt gcccggcgtc aatacgggat aataccgcgc cacatagcag
     6541 aactttaaaa gtgctcatca ttggaaaacg ttcttcgggg cgaaaactct caaggatctt
     6601 accgctgttg agatccagtt cgatgtaacc cactcgtgca cccaactgat cttcagcatc
     6661 ttttactttc accagcgttt ctgggtgagc aaaaacagga aggcaaaatg ccgcaaaaaa
     6721 gggaataagg gcgacacgga aatgttgaat actcatactc ttcctttttc aatattattg
     6781 aagcatttat cagggttatt gtctcatgag cggatacata tttgaatgta tttagaaaaa
     6841 taaacaaata ggggttccgc gcacatttcc ccgaaaagtg ccacctgcag c
//
