LOCUS       Exported 901 bp ds-DNA linear SYN 21-MAY-2021
DEFINITION  synthetic linear DNA
ACCESSION   .
VERSION     .
KEYWORDS    pBABEpuro U3-hTR-500
SOURCE      synthetic DNA construct
  ORGANISM  synthetic DNA construct
REFERENCE   1 (bases 1 to 901)
  AUTHORS   Wong JM, Collins K
  TITLE     Telomerase RNA level limits telomere maintenance in X-linked
            dyskeratosis congenita.
  JOURNAL   Genes Dev. 2006 Oct 15. 20(20):2848-58.
  PUBMED    17015423
REFERENCE   2 (bases 1 to 901)
  AUTHORS   .
  TITLE     Direct Submission
  JOURNAL   Exported May 21, 2021 from SnapGene Server 1.1.58
            http://www.snapgene.com
FEATURES             Location/Qualifiers
     source          1..901
                     /organism="synthetic DNA construct"
                     /mol_type="other DNA"
     primer_bind     complement(60..79)
                     /label=SV40pro-F
                     /note="SV40 promoter/origin, forward primer"
     primer_bind     306..326
                     /label=pBABE 3'
                     /note="SV40 enhancer, reverse primer for pBABE vectors"
     CDS             complement(384..800)
                     /label=gag (truncated)
                     /note="truncated Moloney murine leukemia virus (MMLV) gag
                     gene lacking the start codon"
     primer_bind     complement(400..416)
                     /label=pBABE 5'
                     /note="Psi packaging signal, forward primer for pBABE
                     vectors"
     primer_bind     complement(432..454)
                     /label=pLXSN 5'
                     /note="Murine stem cell virus, forward primer. Also called
                     MSCV"
ORIGIN
        1 ttaacctagc ctccaaaagc ctcctcacta cttctggaat agctcagagg ccgaggcggc
       61 ctcggcctct gcataaataa aaaaaattag tcagccatgg ggcggagaat gggcggaact
      121 gggcggagtt aggggcggga tgggcggagt taggggcggg actatggttg ctgactaatt
      181 gagatgcatg ctttgcatac ttctgcctgc tggggagcct ggggactttc cacacctggt
      241 tgctgactaa ttgagatgca tgctttgcat acttctgcct gctggggagc ctggggactt
      301 tccacaccct aactgacaca cattccacag ggtcgaccac tgtgctggcg aattcctacg
      361 taccaccaca ctgggatccg gccggcgcct agagaaggag tgagggctgg ataaagggag
      421 gatcgaggcg gggtcgaacg aggaggttca agggggagag acggggcgga tggaggaaga
      481 ggaggcggag gcttagggtg tacaaagggc ttgacccagg gaggggggtc aaaagccaag
      541 gcttcccagg tcacgatgta ggggacctgg tctgggtgtc catgcgggcc aggtgaaaag
      601 accttgatct taacctgggt gatgaggtct cggttaaagg tgccgtctcg cggccatccg
      661 acgttaaagg ttggccattc tgcagagcag aaggtaaccc aacgtctctt cttgacatct
      721 accgactggt tgtgagcgat ccgctcgaca tctttccagt gacctaaggt caaacttaag
      781 ggagtggtaa cagtctggcc ctaattttca gacaaataca gaaacacagt cagacagaga
      841 caacacagaa cgatgctgca gcgctgcagc agacaaaacg cgcggcttcg gttccaaccg
      901 a
//
