>Addgene plasmid #27666 | pBABEpuro U3-hTR-500 | depositor partial sequence | sequence record 13003 | Author sequence
TCGCAAAACGCTGGGATTCCCGGATTACAGGCGGGCGCACCACACCAGGAGCAAACACTTCCGATTTTAA
AAATTCAGTTTGTGATTGGCTGTCATTCAGTATTATGCTAATTAAGCATGCCCGGTTTTAAACCTCTTAA
AACAACTTTTAAAATTACCTTTCCACCTAAAACGTTAAAATTTGTCAAGTGATAATATTCGAAAAGCTGT
TATTGCCAAACTATTTTCCTATTTGTTTCCTAATGGCATCGGAACTAGCGAAAGTTTCTCGCCATCAGTT
AAAAGTTTGCGGCAGATGTAGACCTAGCAGAGGTGTGCGAGGAGAAGCTTGGGTTGCGGAGGGTGGGCCT
GGGAGGGGTGGTGGCCATTTTTTGTCTAACCCTAACTGAGAAGGGCGTAGGCGCCGTGCTTTTGCTCCCC
GCGCGCTGTTTTTCTCGCTGACTTTCAGCGGGCGGAAAAGCCTCGGCCTGCCGCCTTCCACCGTTCATTC
TAGAGCAAACAAAAAATGTCAGCTGCTGGCCCGTTCGCCCCTCCCGGGGACCTGCGGCGGGTCGCCTGCC
CAGCCCCCGAACCCCGCCTGGAGGCCGCGGTCGGCCCGGGGCTTCTCCGGAGGCACCCACTGCCACCGCG
AAGAGTTGGGCTCTGTCAGCCGCGGGTCTCTCGGGGGCGAGGGCGAGGTTCAGGCCTTTCAGGCCGCAGG
AAGAGGAACGGAGCGAGTCCCCGCGCGCGGCGCGATTCCCTGAGCTGTGGGACGTGCACCCAGGACTCGG
CTCACACATGCAGTTCGCTTTCCTGTTGGTGGGGGGAACGCCGATCGTGCGCATCCGTCACCCCTCGCCG
GCAGTGGGGGCTTGTGAACCCCCAAACCTGACTGACTGGGCCAGTGTGCTGCAAATTGGCAGGAGACGTG
AAGGCACCTCCAAAGTCGGCCAAAATGAATGGGCAGTGAGCCGGGGTTGCCTGGAGCCGTTCCTGCGTGG
GTTCTCCCGTCTTCCGCTTTTTGTTGCCTTTTATGGTTGTATTACAACTTAGTTCCTGCTCTGCAGATTT
TGTTGAGGTTTTTGCTTCTCCCAAGGTAGATCTCGACCAGTCCCCTCAACGGGGTGTGGGAGAACAGTCA
TTTTTTTTTGAGAGATCATTTAACATTTAATGAATATTTAATTAGAAGATCTAAATGAACATTGGAAATT
GTGTTCCTTTAATGGTCATCGGTTTATGCCAGAGGTTAGAAGTTTCTTTTTTGAAAAATTAGACCTTGGC
GATGACCTTGAGCAGTAGGATATAACCCCCACAAGCTT
