>Addgene plasmid #27666 | pBABEpuro U3-hTR-500 | addgene partial sequence | sequence record 33996 | 27666 with hTERC-R (GCTGACAGAGCCCAACTCTT)
CGCGGCCTCCAGGCGGGGTTCGGGGGCTGGGCAGGCGACCCGCCGCAGGTCCCCGGGAGGGGCGAACGGG
CCAGCAGCTGACATTTTTTGTTTGCTCTAGAATGAACGGTGGAAGGCGGCAGGCCGAGGCTTTTCCGCCC
GCTGAAAGTCAGCGAGAAAAACAGCGCGCGGGGAGCAAAAGCACGGCGCCTACGCCCTTCTCAGTTAGGG
TTAGACAAAAAATGGCCACCACCCCTCCCAGGCCCACCCTCCGCAACCCAAGCTTCTCCTCGCACACCTC
TGCTAGGTCTACATCTGCCGCAAACTTTTAACTGATGGCGAGAAACTTTCGCTAGTTCCGATGCCATTAG
GAAACAAATAGGAAAATAGTTTGGCAATAACAGCTTTTCGAATATTATCACTTGACAAATTTTAACGTTT
TAGGTGGAAAGGTAATTTTAAAAGTTGTTTTAAGAGGTTTAAAACCGGGCATGCTTAATTAGCATAATAC
TGAATGACAGCCAATCACAAACTGAATTTTTAAAATCGGAAGTGTTTGCTCCTGGTGTGGTGCGCCCGCC
TGTAATCCGGGAATCCCAGCGTTTTGCGAAGATCTCCCGATCCGTCTAGCTTGCCAAACCTACAGGTGGG
GTCTTTCATTCCCCCCTTTTTCTGGAGACTAAATAAAATCTTTTATTTTATCGATGCATGGGGTCGTGCG
CTCCTTTCGGTCGGGCGCTGCGGGTCGTGGGGCGGGCGTCAGGCACCGGGCTTGCGGGTCATGCACCAGG
TGCGCGGTCCTTCGGGCACCTCGACGTCGGCGGTGACGGTG
