>Addgene plasmid #27666 | pBABEpuro U3-hTR-500 | addgene partial sequence | sequence record 33997 | 27666 with hTERC-F (GCCTTCCACCGTTCATTCTA)
CTGCGGCGGGTCGCCTGCCCAGCCCCCGAACCCCGCCTGGAGGCCGCGGTCGGCCCGGGGCTTCTCCGGA
GGCACCCACTGCCACCGCGAAGAGTTGGGCTCTGTCAGCCGCGGGTCTCTCGGGGGCGAGGGCGAGGTTC
AGGCCTTTCAGGCCGCAGGAAGAGGAACGGAGCGAGTCCCCGCGCGCGGCGCGATTCCCTGAGCTGTGGG
ACGTGCACCCAGGACTCGGCTCACACATGCAGTTCGCTTTCCTGTTGGTGGGGGGAACGCCGATCGTGCG
CATCCGTCACCCCTCGCCGGCAGTGGGGGCTTGTGAACCCCCAAACCTGACTGACTGGGCCAGTGTGCTG
CAAATTGGCAGGAGACGTGAAGGCACCTCCAAAGTCGGCCAAAATGAATGGGCAGTGAGCCGGGGTTGCC
TGGAGCCGTTCCTGCGTGGGTTCTCCCGTCTTCCGCTTTTTGTTGCCTTTTATGGTTGTATTACAACTTA
GTTCCTGCTCTGCAGATTTTGTTGANGTTTTTGCTTCTCCCAAGGTAGATCTCGACCAGTCCCCTCAACG
GGGTGTGGGAGAACAGTCATTTTTTTTTGAGAGATCATTTAACATTTAATGAATATTTAATTAGAAGATC
TAAATGAACATTGGAAATTGTGTTCCTTTAATGGTCATCGGTTTATGCCAGAGGTTAGAAGTTTCTTTTT
TGAAAAATTAGACCTTGGCGATGACCTTGAGCAGTAGGATATAACCCCCACAAGCTTGATATCGAATTCC
TGCAGCCCGGGGGATCCACTAGTTCTAGAGCGGCCGCCACCGCGGTGGAGCTCCAATTCGCCCTATAGTG
AGTCGTATTACAATTCACTGGCCGTCGTTTTACAACGTCGTGACTGGGAAAACCCTGGCGTTACCCAACT
TAATCG
