>Addgene plasmid #27666 | pBABEpuro U3-hTR-500 | addgene partial sequence | sequence record 33999 | 27666 with pBABE-5
GTGGTGGTACGTAGGATTCGCCAGCACAGTGGTCGACCCTGTGGAATNGTGTGTCAGTTAGGGTGTGGAA
AGTCCCCAGGCTCCCCAGCAGGCAGAAGTATGCAAAGCATGCATCTCAATTAGTCAGCAACCAGGTGTGG
AAAGTCCCCAGGCTCCCCAGCAGGCAGAAGTATGCAAAGCATGCATCTCAATTAGTCAGCAACCATAGTC
CCGCCCCTAACTCCGCCCATCCCGCCCCTAACTCCGCCCAGTTCCGCCCATTCTCCGCCCCATGGCTGAC
TAATTTTTTTTATTTATGCAGAGGCCGAGGCCGCCTCGGCCTCTGAGCTATTCCAGAAGTAGTGAGGAGG
CTTTTTTGGAGGCCTAGGCTTTTGCAAAAAGCTTACCATGACCGAGTACAAGCCCACGGTGCGCCTCGCC
ACCCGCGACGACGTCCCCAGGGCCGTACGCACCCTCGCCGCCGCGTTCGCCGACTACCCCGCCACGCGCC
ACACCGTCGATCCGGACCGCCACATCGAGCGGGTCACCGAGCTGCAAGAACTCTTCCTCACGCGCGTCGG
GCTCGACATCGGCAAGGTGTGGGTCGCGGACGACGGCGCCGCGGTGGCGGTCTGGACCACGCCGGAGAGC
GTCGAAGCGGGGGCGGTGTTCGCCGAGATCGGCCCGCGCATGGCCG
